Addgene plasmid #160533: pTricHis-ILY-HB2lock-Y336W
Purpose: Expression of inserted ILY variant
Depositing lab: Doryen Bubeck. Depositing organization: Imperial College London. Publication: Structural basis for tuning activity and membrane specificity of bacterial cytolysins. Shah NR, Voisin TB, Parsons ES, Boyd CM, Hoogenboom BW, Bubeck D. Nat Commun. 2020 Nov 16;11(1):5818. doi: 10.1038/s41467-020-19482-6. PubMed 33199689.
Backbone
  Vector backbone: pTricHisA
  Backbone manufacturer: ThermoFisher
  Vector type: Bacterial Expression
Growth in bacteria
  Bacterial resistance: Ampicillin, 100 μg/mL
  Growth temperature: 37°C
  Growth strain: DH5alpha
  Growth instructions: Depositor recommends using BL21 (DE3) for protein expression and purification.
  Copy number: High Copy
Gene/Insert
  Gene/Insert name: ILY-HB2lock-Y336W
  Species: Streptococcus intermedius
  Insert size (bp): 1608
  Mutation: Y208C, D322C, Y336W
  Tag / fusion protein: His-Tag (N terminal on backbone)
  Cloning method: Restriction Enzyme; 5′ cloning site Unknown (unknown if destroyed); 3′ cloning site Unknown (unknown if destroyed)
Terms and licenses: Academic/Nonprofit Terms; Industry Terms: Not Available to Industry
Depositor comments: ILY gene is codon optimized, and all native Cys removed, before additional mutations were added.
How to cite: pTricHis-ILY-HB2lock-Y336W was a gift from Doryen Bubeck (Addgene plasmid # 160533 ; http://n2t.net/addgene:160533 ; RRID:Addgene_160533)
