[The description below was written by a language model from this plasmid's Addgene catalogue record and pLannotate feature annotations shown in this document.]
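Description:
pTricHis-ILY-HB2lock-Y336W is a bacterial expression plasmid built on the commercial pTricHisA backbone for producing an engineered variant of intermedilysin (ILY), the cholesterol-dependent cytolysin of Streptococcus intermedius. It replicates in E. coli from a high-copy ColE1/pMB1-type origin, with a pBR322 bom region and only a fragment of rop remaining, and is selected with ampicillin through the bla gene. The plasmid also carries lacI under the lacIq promoter, so it supplies its own repressor.

Expression is driven by the trc promoter, a trp/lac hybrid, followed by a lac operator, making transcription IPTG-inducible. Downstream lie the rrnG antiterminator and a short minicistron with a ribosome binding site, which together support efficient transcription and translation of the following reading frame. That frame begins with the backbone-encoded N-terminal leader: a His tag (picked up by the annotation as a fragment of a composite tag), the T7 gene 10 leader and the Xpress epitope with its enterokinase cleavage site. The 1,608 bp ILY insert follows. The automated annotation labels it "ply" through homology to pneumolysin, a related toxin, rather than as ILY itself. Transcription ends at the rrnB T1 and T2 terminators.

According to the depositor, the ILY gene is codon optimised and had all native cysteines removed before Y208C, D322C and Y336W were introduced. The "HB2lock" name and the paired cysteine substitutions suggest an engineered disulfide lock, though the record does not say so explicitly. The stated purpose is expression of this ILY variant, and BL21(DE3) is recommended for protein production and purification. The associated work concerns the structural basis of cytolysin activity and membrane specificity.
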