Features (pLannotate 1.2.2; 20 found; start..end, strand, type, name):
     86..115     +  promoter       trc promoter: strong E. coli promoter; hybrid between the trp and lac UV5 promoters
    123..139     +  protein_bind   lac operator: The lac repressor binds to the lac operator to inhibit transcription in E. coli. This inhibition can be relieved by adding lactose or isopropyl-β-D-thiogalactopyranoside (IPTG). lac repressor encoded by lacI
    156..225     +  misc_feature   rrnG antiterminator: antiterminator from the E. coli rrnG leader region (Berg et al., 1989)
    276..302     +  CDS            minicistron: synthetic cistron containing a ribosome binding site (Shine-Dalgarno sequence), for enhancing the bacterial expression of a downstream cistron (Schoner, 1997) This first cistron should terminate 3 bp upstream of the ATG for the second cistron.
    318..338     +  CDS            capTEV™ (fragment): composite tag for in vivo biotinylation, TEV protease cleavage, and 6xHis tagging
    339..371     +  CDS            T7 tag (gene 10 leader): leader peptide from bacteriophage T7 gene 10 promotes efficient translation in E. coli
    375..398     +  CDS            Xpress™ tag: Xpress™ epitope tag, including an enterokinase recognition and cleavage site
    492..1901    +  CDS            ply: TACY_STRP2 - Experimental evidence at protein level: Swiss-Prot protein existence level 1. A cholesterol-dependent toxin that causes cytolysis by forming pores in cholesterol-containing host membranes. After binding to target membranes, the protein undergoes a major conformation change, leading to its insertion in the host membrane and formation of an oligomeric pore complex. Cholesterol is required for binding to host membranes, membrane insertion and pore formation; cholesterol binding is mediated by a Thr-Leu pair in the C-terminus. Can be reversibly inactivated by oxidation. From Streptoco
   2010..2125    +  ncRNA          5S rRNA: Accession: RF00001 - 5S ribosomal RNA
   2129..2215    +  terminator     rrnB T1 terminator: Escherichia coli rrnB; transcription terminator T1 from the E. coli rrnB gene
   2307..2334    +  terminator     rrnB T2 terminator: transcription terminator T2 from the E. coli rrnB gene
   2353..2444    +  promoter       AmpR promoter: bla
   2445..3305    +  CDS            AmpR: β-lactamase; bla; confers resistance to ampicillin, carbenicillin, and related antibiotics
   3476..4064    +  rep_origin     ori: high-copy-number ColE1/pMB1/pBR322/pUC origin of replication
   4250..4390    -  misc_feature   bom: basis of mobility region from pBR322
   4492..4532    -  CDS            rop (fragment): Rop protein, which maintains plasmids at low copy number; rop
   4576..4653    +  promoter       lacIq promoter: lacI (mutant); In the lacIq allele, a single base change in the promoter boosts expression of the lacI gene about 10-fold.
   4654..5736    +  CDS            lacI: lac repressor; lacI; The lac repressor binds to the lac operator to inhibit transcription in E. coli. This inhibition can be relieved by adding lactose or isopropyl-β-D-thiogalactopyranoside (IPTG).
   5778..5795    +  promoter       tet promoter (fragment): E. coli promoter for tetracycline efflux protein gene
   5791..10      -  CDS            yciV (fragment) (across the origin): RNAAM_ECOLI - Also known as trpH From Escherichia coli (strain K12).
>Addgene plasmid #160533 | pTricHis-ILY-HB2lock-Y336W | addgene full sequence | sequence record 322554 | Addgene NGS Result
TGTCGCTCAAGGCGCACTCCCGTTCTGGATAATGTTTTTTGCGCCGACATCATAACGGTTCTGGCAAATA
TTCTGAAATGAGCTGTTGACAATTAATCATCCGGCTCGTATAATGTGTGGAATTGTGAGCGGATAACAAT
TTCACACAGGAAACAGCGCCGCTGAGAAAAAGCGAAGCGGCACTGCTCTTTAACAATTTATCAGACAATC
TGTGTGGGCACTCGACCGGAATTATCGATTAACTTTATTATTAAAAATTAAAGAGGTATATATTAATGTA
TCGATTAAATAAGGAGGAATAAACCATGGGGGGTTCTCATCATCATCATCATCATGGTATGGCTAGCATG
ACTGGTGGACAGCAAATGGGTCGGGATCTGTACGACGATGACGATAAGGATCGATGGGGATCCGAAACCC
CGACGAAACCGAAAGCGGCCCAGACCGAAAAGAAAACCGAGAAAAAACCGGAAAACAGCAATTCTGAAGC
AGCTAAAAAAGCGCTGAACGATTATATTTGGGGCCTGCAGTACGACAAACTGAACATCCTGACCCATCAA
GGTGAAAAACTGAAAAATCATAGCTCTCGTGAAGCCTTTCACCGTCCGGGCGAATACGTGGTTATCGAAA
AGAAAAAACAGAGTATCTCCAACGCGACCTCGAAACTGAGCGTGAGTTCCGCCAATGATGACCGTATTTT
TCCGGGCGCGCTGCTGAAAGCTGATCAAAGCCTGCTGGAAAACCTGCCGACCCTGATTCCGGTCAATCGC
GGTAAAACCACGATCTCAGTGAACCTGCCGGGCCTGAAAAACGGTGAATCGAATCTGACGGTCGAAAACC
CGTCAAATTCGACCGTGCGTACGGCGGTTAACAATCTGGTCGAAAAATGGATTCAGAACTACAGTAAAAC
CCATGCAGTGCCGGCTCGCATGCAGTGCGAAAGCATCTCTGCACAAAGTATGTCCCAGCTGCAAGCGAAA
TTTGGCGCCGATTTCAGCAAAGTGGGTGCTCCGCTGAACGTGGACTTTTCATCGGTTCACAAAGGCGAAA
AACAGGTTTTCATCGCAAACTTCCGTCAAGTTTACTACACCGCTTCTGTCGATAGTCCGAACAGCCCGTC
GGCGCTGTTCGGCAGTGGTATTACCCCGACGGACCTGATCAACCGTGGCGTTAATTCCAAAACCCCGCCG
GTCTATGTGTCCAATGTGAGCTATGGCCGCGCGATGTACGTTAAATTTGAAACCACGAGCAAATCTACCA
AAGTGCAGGCGGCCATCTGTGCCGTCGTGAAAGGCGCAAAACTGAAAGCTGGTACGGAATGGGAAAACAT
CCTGAAAAACACCAAAATCACGGCAGTTGTCCTGGGCGGTAATCCGGGCGAAGCCAGCAAAGTTATTACC
GGTAATATCGATACGCTGAAAGACCTGATTCAGAAAGGTTCGAACTTTAGCGCGCAATCTCCGGCCGTTC
CGATCAGTTATACCACGTCCTTCGTCAAAGATAATAGCATTGCAACCATCCAGAACAATACGGACTATAT
TGAAACCAAAGTGACGTCTTACAAAGATGGCGCTCTGACCCTGAACCATGACGGTGCGTTTGTCGCCCGC
TTCTATGTGTACTGGGAAGAACTGGGCCACGATGCAGACGGTTATGAAACCATTCGTAGTCGCTCCTGGT
CAGGCAACGGTTATAATCGTGGCGCCCATTACAGCACCACGCTGCGCTTTAAGGGTAACGTTCGTAATAT
CCGCGTTAAAGTCCTGGGCGCAACCGGTCTGGCTTGGGAACCGTGGCGTCTGATTTACAGCAAAAACGAT
CTGCCGCTGGTGCCGCAGCGCAATATCTCTACCTGGGGCACCACGCTGCACCCGCAATTCGAAGATAAAG
TGGTTAAAGATAACACGGACTAAGAATTCGAAGCTTGGCTGTTTTGGCGGATGAGAGAAGATTTTCAGCC
TGATACAGATTAAATCAGAACGCAGAAGCGGTCTGATAAAACAGAATTTGCCTGGCGGCAGTAGCGCGGT
GGTCCCACCTGACCCCATGCCGAACTCAGAAGTGAAACGCCGTAGCGCCGATGGTAGTGTGGGGTCTCCC
CATGCGAGAGTAGGGAACTGCCAGGCATCAAATAAAACGAAAGGCTCAGTCGAAAGACTGGGCCTTTCGT
TTTATCTGTTGTTTGTCGGTGAACGCTCTCCTGAGTAGGACAAATCCGCCGGGAGCGGATTTGAACGTTG
CGAAGCAACGGCCCGGAGGGTGGCGGGCAGGACGCCCGCCATAAACTGCCAGGCATCAAATTAAGCAGAA
GGCCATCCTGACGGATGGCCTTTTTGCGTTTCTACAAACTCTTTTGTTTATTTTTCTAAATACATTCAAA
TATGTATCCGCTCATGAGACAATAACCCTGATAAATGCTTCAATAATATTGAAAAAGGAAGAGTATGAGT
ATTCAACATTTCCGTGTCGCCCTTATTCCCTTTTTTGCGGCATTTTGCCTTCCTGTTTTTGCTCACCCAG
AAACGCTGGTGAAAGTAAAAGATGCTGAAGATCAGTTGGGTGCACGAGTGGGTTACATCGAACTGGATCT
CAACAGCGGTAAGATCCTTGAGAGTTTTCGCCCCGAAGAACGTTTTCCAATGATGAGCACTTTTAAAGTT
CTGCTATGTGGCGCGGTATTATCCCGTGTTGACGCCGGGCAAGAGCAACTCGGTCGCCGCATACACTATT
CTCAGAATGACTTGGTTGAGTACTCACCAGTCACAGAAAAGCATCTTACGGATGGCATGACAGTAAGAGA
ATTATGCAGTGCTGCCATAACCATGAGTGATAACACTGCGGCCAACTTACTTCTGACAACGATCGGAGGA
CCGAAGGAGCTAACCGCTTTTTTGCACAACATGGGGGATCATGTAACTCGCCTTGATCGTTGGGAACCGG
AGCTGAATGAAGCCATACCAAACGACGAGCGTGACACCACGATGCCTGTAGCAATGGCAACAACGTTGCG
CAAACTATTAACTGGCGAACTACTTACTCTAGCTTCCCGGCAACAATTAATAGACTGGATGGAGGCGGAT
AAAGTTGCAGGACCACTTCTGCGCTCGGCCCTTCCGGCTGGCTGGTTTATTGCTGATAAATCTGGAGCCG
GTGAGCGTGGGTCTCGCGGTATCATTGCAGCACTGGGGCCAGATGGTAAGCCCTCCCGTATCGTAGTTAT
CTACACGACGGGGAGTCAGGCAACTATGGATGAACGAAATAGACAGATCGCTGAGATAGGTGCCTCACTG
ATTAAGCATTGGTAACTGTCAGACCAAGTTTACTCATATATACTTTAGATTGATTTAAAACTTCATTTTT
AATTTAAAAGGATCTAGGTGAAGATCCTTTTTGATAATCTCATGACCAAAATCCCTTAACGTGAGTTTTC
GTTCCACTGAGCGTCAGACCCCGTAGAAAAGATCAAAGGATCTTCTTGAGATCCTTTTTTTCTGCGCGTA
ATCTGCTGCTTGCAAACAAAAAAACCACCGCTACCAGCGGTGGTTTGTTTGCCGGATCAAGAGCTACCAA
CTCTTTTTCCGAAGGTAACTGGCTTCAGCAGAGCGCAGATACCAAATACTGTCCTTCTAGTGTAGCCGTA
GTTAGGCCACCACTTCAAGAACTCTGTAGCACCGCCTACATACCTCGCTCTGCTAATCCTGTTACCAGTG
GCTGCTGCCAGTGGCGATAAGTCGTGTCTTACCGGGTTGGACTCAAGACGATAGTTACCGGATAAGGCGC
AGCGGTCGGGCTGAACGGGGGGTTCGTGCACACAGCCCAGCTTGGAGCGAACGACCTACACCGAACTGAG
ATACCTACAGCGTGAGCTATGAGAAAGCGCCACGCTTCCCGAAGGGAGAAAGGCGGACAGGTATCCGGTA
AGCGGCAGGGTCGGAACAGGAGAGCGCACGAGGGAGCTTCCAGGGGGAAACGCCTGGTATCTTTATAGTC
CTGTCGGGTTTCGCCACCTCTGACTTGAGCGTCGATTTTTGTGATGCTCGTCAGGGGGGCGGAGCCTATG
GAAAAACGCCAGCAACGCGGCCTTTTTACGGTTCCTGGCCTTTTGCTGGCCTTTTGCTCACATGTTCTTT
CCTGCGTTATCCCCTGATTCTGTGGATAACCGTATTACCGCCTTTGAGTGAGCTGATACCGCTCGCCGCA
GCCGAACGACCGAGCGCAGCGAGTCAGTGAGCGAGGAAGCGGAAGAGCGCCTGATGCGGTATTTTCTCCT
TACGCATCTGTGCGGTATTTCACACCGCATATGGTGCACTCTCAGTACAATCTGCTCTGATGCCGCATAG
TTAAGCCAGTATACACTCCGCTATCGCTACGTGACTGGGTCATGGCTGCGCCCCGACACCCGCCAACACC
CGCTGACGCGCCCTGACGGGCTTGTCTGCTCCCGGCATCCGCTTACAGACAAGCTGTGACCGTCTCCGGG
AGCTGCATGTGTCAGAGGTTTTCACCGTCATCACCGAAACGCGCGAGGCAGCAGATCAATTCGCGCGCGA
AGGCGAAGCGGCATGCATTTACGTTGACACCATCGAATGGTGCAAAACCTTTCGCGGTATGGCATGATAG
CGCCCGGAAGAGAGTCAATTCAGGGTGGTGAATGTGAAACCAGTAACGTTATACGATGTCGCAGAGTATG
CCGGTGTCTCTTATCAGACCGTTTCCCGCGTGGTGAACCAGGCCAGCCACGTTTCTGCGAAAACGCGGGA
AAAAGTGGAAGCGGCGATGGCGGAGCTGAATTACATTCCCAACCGCGTGGCACAACAACTGGCGGGCAAA
CAGTCGTTGCTGATTGGCGTTGCCACCTCCAGTCTGGCCCTGCACGCGCCGTCGCAAATTGTCGCGGCGA
TTAAATCTCGCGCCGATCAACTGGGTGCCAGCGTGGTGGTGTCGATGGTAGAACGAAGCGGCGTCGAAGC
CTGTAAAGCGGCGGTGCACAATCTTCTCGCGCAACGCGTCAGTGGGCTGATCATTAACTATCCGCTGGAT
GACCAGGATGCCATTGCTGTGGAAGCTGCCTGCACTAATGTTCCGGCGTTATTTCTTGATGTCTCTGACC
AGACACCCATCAACAGTATTATTTTCTCCCATGAAGACGGTACGCGACTGGGCGTGGAGCATCTGGTCGC
ATTGGGTCACCAGCAAATCGCGCTGTTAGCGGGCCCATTAAGTTCTGTCTCGGCGCGTCTGCGTCTGGCT
GGCTGGCATAAATATCTCACTCGCAATCAAATTCAGCCGATAGCGGAACGGGAAGGCGACTGGAGTGCCA
TGTCCGGTTTTCAACAAACCATGCAAATGCTGAATGAGGGCATCGTTCCCACTGCGATGCTGGTTGCCAA
CGATCAGATGGCGCTGGGCGCAATGCGCGCCATTACCGAGTCCGGGCTGCGCGTTGGTGCGGATATCTCG
GTAGTGGGATACGACGATACCGAAGACAGCTCATGTTATATCCCGCCGTTAACCACCATCAAACAGGATT
TTCGCCTGCTGGGGCAAACCAGCGTGGACCGCTTGCTGCAACTCTCTCAGGGCCAGGCGGTGAAGGGCAA
TCAGCTGTTGCCCGTCTCACTGGTGAAAAGAAAAACCACCCTGGCGCCCAATACGCAAACCGCCTCTCCC
CGCGCGTTGGCCGATTCATTAATGCAGCTGGCACGACAGGTTTCCCGACTGGAAAGCGGGCAGTGAGCGC
AACGCAATTAATGTAAGTTAGCGCGAATTGATCTGGTTTGACAGCTTATCATCGACTGCACGGTGCACCA
ATGCTTCTGGCGTCAGGCAGCCATCGGAAGCTGTGGTATGGCTGTGCAGGTCGTAAATCACTGCATAATT
CG
